Addgene plasmid #212806: pcDNA5-FRT-TO-Ubc13
Purpose: Constitutive or doxycycline-inducible expression of budding yeast Ubc13 in mammalian cells
Depositing lab: Helle Ulrich. Depositing organization: Institut fuer Molekulare Biologie (IMB Mainz). Publication: Ubiquiton-An inducible, linkage-specific polyubiquitylation tool. Renz C, Asimaki E, Meister C, Albanese V, Petriukov K, Krapoth NC, Wegmann S, Wollscheid HP, Wong RP, Fulzele A, Chen JX, Leon S, Ulrich HD. Mol Cell. 2024 Jan 18;84(2):386-400.e11. doi: 10.1016/j.molcel.2023.11.016. Epub 2023 Dec 15. PubMed 38103558.
Backbone
  Vector backbone: pcDNA5-FRT/TO
  Vector type: Mammalian Expression
  Selectable markers: Hygromycin
Growth in bacteria
  Bacterial resistance: Ampicillin, 100 μg/mL
  Growth temperature: 37°C
  Growth strain: Top10
  Copy number: High Copy
Gene/Insert
  Gene/Insert name: Ubc13
  Species: S. cerevisiae (budding yeast)
  Cloning method: Restriction Enzyme; 5′ cloning site unknown (unknown if destroyed)
Terms and licenses: Academic/Nonprofit Terms; Industry Terms: Not Available to Industry
Depositor comments: pHU5477; codon-optimized for mammalian cells
How to cite: pcDNA5-FRT-TO-Ubc13 was a gift from Helle Ulrich (Addgene plasmid # 212806 ; http://n2t.net/addgene:212806 ; RRID:Addgene_212806)
