[The description below was written by a language model from this plasmid's Addgene catalogue record and pLannotate feature annotations shown in this document.]
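Description:
pcDNA5-FRT-TO-Ubc13 is a mammalian expression plasmid of about 5.5 kb built on the pcDNA5-FRT/TO backbone. It carries the budding yeast (S. cerevisiae) Ubc13 coding sequence, which the depositor notes is codon-optimized for mammalian cells. Ubc13 is a ubiquitin-conjugating enzyme that, together with its partner Mms2, assembles Lys63-linked polyubiquitin chains. In bacteria the plasmid is maintained at high copy through a ColE1/pUC-type origin and selected with ampicillin via the β-lactamase gene. Short annotated fragments of f1 ori, lac regulatory elements, bom and ble appear to be backbone remnants rather than functional parts.

The Ubc13 open reading frame sits downstream of the human CMV immediate-early enhancer and promoter. Two short tet operator matches follow the promoter; the annotation software labels them as PLtetO-1 and TRE3GV fragments. The transcript ends at the bovine growth hormone polyadenylation signal. This arrangement explains the stated dual mode of use. In ordinary cells the CMV promoter drives constitutive expression. In cells that express the Tet repressor, the operators keep it silent until doxycycline or tetracycline relieves repression.

No epitope tag or reporter is annotated on the insert, and the restriction sites used for cloning are not recorded. Downstream lies an FRT site directly preceding a hygromycin resistance gene with an SV40 polyadenylation signal and no annotated promoter of its own. This layout is typical of Flp-mediated integration systems, in which recombination into a genomic FRT site of a suitable host line activates hygromycin resistance and yields isogenic stable lines. The plasmid comes from work describing an inducible, linkage-specific polyubiquitylation tool, where it presumably supplies the yeast E2 enzyme in mammalian cells.
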