Features (pLannotate 1.2.2; 21 found; start..end, strand, type, name):
     28..80      -  misc_feature   bom (fragment): basis of mobility region from pBR322
    235..614     +  enhancer       CMV enhancer: human cytomegalovirus immediate early enhancer
    615..818     +  promoter       CMV promoter: human cytomegalovirus (CMV) immediate early promoter
    820..839     +  promoter       PLtetO-1 promoter (fragment): modified phage lambda PL promoter with tet operator sites (Lutz and Bujard, 1997)
    841..860     +  promoter       PLtetO-1 promoter (fragment): modified phage lambda PL promoter with tet operator sites (Lutz and Bujard, 1997)
    868..901     +  promoter       TRE3GV promoter (fragment): 3rd-generation Tet-responsive promoter that can be activated by binding of Tet-On® 3G, optimized for retroviral and lentiviral vectors
    989..1447    +  CDS            UBC13: UBC13_YEAST - Experimental evidence at protein level: Swiss-Prot protein existence level 1. Has a role in the DNA error-free postreplication repair (PRR) pathway. The UBC13/MMS2 heterodimer catalyzes the synthesis of non- canonical poly-ubiquitin chains that are linked through 'Lys-63'. From Saccharomyces cerevisiae (strain ATCC 204508 / S288c) (Baker's yeast).
   1501..1725    +  polyA_signal   bGH poly(A) signal: bovine growth hormone polyadenylation signal
   1729..1750    +  promoter       SV40 promoter (fragment): SV40 enhancer and early promoter
   1771..2004    +  rep_origin     f1 ori (fragment) (sequence partly withheld): f1 bacteriophage origin of replication; arrow indicates direction of (+) strand synthesis
   2009..2056    +  protein_bind   FRT: FLP-mediated recombination occurs in the 8-bp core sequence TCTAGAAA (Turan and Bode, 2011). FLP recombinase from the Saccharomyces cerevisiae 2μ plasmid
   2064..3086    +  CDS            HygR: aminoglycoside phosphotransferase from E. coli; aph(4)-Ia; confers resistance to hygromycin
   3096..3221    +  CDS            ble (fragment): BLE_KLEPN - Experimental evidence at protein level: Swiss-Prot protein existence level 1. Binding protein with a strong affinity to the bleomycin family of antibiotics. Binds to CL990; an antimitotic-antibiotic compound. From Klebsiella pneumoniae.
   3216..3337    +  polyA_signal   SV40 poly(A) signal: SV40 polyadenylation signal
   3410..3426    -  protein_bind   lac operator: The lac repressor binds to the lac operator to inhibit transcription in E. coli. This inhibition can be relieved by adding lactose or isopropyl-β-D-thiogalactopyranoside (IPTG). lac repressor encoded by lacI
   3434..3464    -  promoter       lac promoter: promoter for the E. coli lac operon
   3479..3500    -  protein_bind   CAP binding site: CAP binding activates transcription in the presence of cAMP. E. coli catabolite activator protein
   3513..3605    -  CDS            lacI (fragment): lac repressor; lacI; The lac repressor binds to the lac operator to inhibit transcription in E. coli. This inhibition can be relieved by adding lactose or isopropyl-β-D-thiogalactopyranoside (IPTG).
   3788..4376    -  rep_origin     ori: high-copy-number ColE1/pMB1/pBR322/pUC origin of replication
   4547..5407    -  CDS            AmpR: β-lactamase; bla; confers resistance to ampicillin, carbenicillin, and related antibiotics
   5408..5512    -  promoter       AmpR promoter: bla
>Addgene plasmid #212806 | pcDNA5-FRT-TO-Ubc13 | addgene full sequence | sequence record 419007 | Addgene NGS Result
GACGGATCGGGAGATCTCCCGATCCCCTATGGTGCACTCTCAGTACAATCTGCTCTGATGCCGCATAGTT
AAGCCAGTATCTGCTCCCTGCTTGTGTGTTGGAGGTCGCTGAGTAGTGCGCGAGCAAAATTTAAGCTACA
ACAAGGCAAGGCTTGACCGACAATTGCATGAAGAATCTGCTTAGGGTTAGGCGTTTTGCGCTGCTTCGCG
ATGTACGGGCCAGATATACGCGTTGACATTGATTATTGACTAGTTATTAATAGTAATCAATTACGGGGTC
ATTAGTTCATAGCCCATATATGGAGTTCCGCGTTACATAACTTACGGTAAATGGCCCGCCTGGCTGACCG
CCCAACGACCCCCGCCCATTGACGTCAATAATGACGTATGTTCCCATAGTAACGCCAATAGGGACTTTCC
ATTGACGTCAATGGGTGGAGTATTTACGGTAAACTGCCCACTTGGCAGTACATCAAGTGTATCATATGCC
AAGTACGCCCCCTATTGACGTCAATGACGGTAAATGGCCCGCCTGGCATTATGCCCAGTACATGACCTTA
TGGGACTTTCCTACTTGGCAGTACATCTACGTATTAGTCATCGCTATTACCATGGTGATGCGGTTTTGGC
AGTACATCAATGGGCGTGGATAGCGGTTTGACTCACGGGGATTTCCAAGTCTCCACCCCATTGACGTCAA
TGGGAGTTTGTTTTGGCACCAAAATCAACGGGACTTTCCAAAATGTCGTAACAACTCCGCCCCATTGACG
CAAATGGGCGGTAGGCGTGTACGGTGGGAGGTCTATATAAGCAGAGCTCTCCCTATCAGTGATAGAGATC
TCCCTATCAGTGATAGAGATCGTCGACGAGCTCGTTTAGTGAACCGTCAGATCGCCTGGAGACGCCATCC
ACGCTGTTTTGACCTCCATAGAAGACACCGGGACCGATCCAGCCTCCGGACTCTAGCGTTTAAACTTAAG
CTTCCACCATGGCCAGCCTGCCCAAGCGCATCATCAAGGAGACCGAGAAGCTGGTGAGCGACCCCGTGCC
CGGCATCACCGCCGAGCCCCACGACGACAACCTGCGCTACTTCCAGGTGACCATCGAGGGCCCCGAGCAG
AGCCCCTACGAGGACGGCATCTTCGAGCTGGAGCTGTACCTGCCCGACGACTACCCCATGGAGGCCCCCA
AGGTGCGCTTCCTGACCAAGATCTACCACCCCAACATCGACCGCCTGGGCCGCATCTGCCTGGACGTGCT
GAAGACCAACTGGAGCCCCGCCCTGCAGATCCGCACCGTGCTGCTGAGCATCCAGGCCCTGCTGGCCAGC
CCCAACCCCAACGACCCCCTGGCCAACGACGTGGCCGAGGACTGGATCAAGAACGAGCAGGGCGCCAAGG
CCAAGGCCCGCGAGTGGACCAAGCTGTACGCCAAGAAGAAGCCCGAGTGAGCGGCCGCTCGAGTCTAGAG
GGCCCGTTTAAACCCGCTGATCAGCCTCGACTGTGCCTTCTAGTTGCCAGCCATCTGTTGTTTGCCCCTC
CCCCGTGCCTTCCTTGACCCTGGAAGGTGCCACTCCCACTGTCCTTTCCTAATAAAATGAGGAAATTGCA
TCGCATTGTCTGAGTAGGTGTCATTCTATTCTGGGGGGTGGGGTGGGGCAGGACAGCAAGGGGGAGGATT
GGGAAGACAATAGCAGGCATGCTGGGGATGCGGTGGGCTCTATGGCTTCTGAGGCGGAAAGAACCAGCTG
GGGCTCTAGGGGGTATCCCC
[124 nt withheld, positions 1771-1894]
C
[91 nt withheld, positions 1896-1986]
AGGGTGATGGTTCACGTACCTAGAAGTTCCTATTCCGAAGTTCCTATTCTCTAGAAAGTATAGGAACTTC
CTTGGCCAAAAAGCCTGAACTCACCGCGACGTCTGTCGAGAAGTTTCTGATCGAAAAGTTCGACAGCGTC
TCCGACCTGATGCAGCTCTCGGAGGGCGAAGAATCTCGTGCTTTCAGCTTCGATGTAGGAGGGCGTGGAT
ATGTCCTGCGGGTAAATAGCTGCGCCGATGGTTTCTACAAAGATCGTTATGTTTATCGGCACTTTGCATC
GGCCGCGCTCCCGATTCCGGAAGTGCTTGACATTGGGGAATTCAGCGAGAGCCTGACCTATTGCATCTCC
CGCCGTGCACAGGGTGTCACGTTGCAAGACCTGCCTGAAACCGAACTGCCCGCTGTTCTGCAGCCGGTCG
CGGAGGCCATGGATGCGATCGCTGCGGCCGATCTTAGCCAGACGAGCGGGTTCGGCCCATTCGGACCGCA
AGGAATCGGTCAATACACTACATGGCGTGATTTCATATGCGCGATTGCTGATCCCCATGTGTATCACTGG
CAAACTGTGATGGACGACACCGTCAGTGCGTCCGTCGCGCAGGCTCTCGATGAGCTGATGCTTTGGGCCG
AGGACTGCCCCGAAGTCCGGCACCTCGTGCACGCGGATTTCGGCTCCAACAATGTCCTGACGGACAATGG
CCGCATAACAGCGGTCATTGACTGGAGCGAGGCGATGTTCGGGGATTCCCAATACGAGGTCGCCAACATC
TTCTTCTGGAGGCCGTGGTTGGCTTGTATGGAGCAGCAGACGCGCTACTTCGAGCGGAGGCATCCGGAGC
TTGCAGGATCGCCGCGGCTCCGGGCGTATATGCTCCGCATTGGTCTTGACCAACTCTATCAGAGCTTGGT
TGACGGCAATTTCGATGATGCAGCTTGGGCGCAGGGTCGATGCGACGCAATCGTCCGATCCGGAGCCGGG
ACTGTCGGGCGTACACAAATCGCCCGCAGAAGCGCGGCCGTCTGGACCGATGGCTGTGTAGAAGTACTCG
CCGATAGTGGAAACCGACGCCCCAGCACTCGTCCGAGGGCAAAGGAATAGCACGTACTACGAGATTTCGA
TTCCACCGCCGCCTTCTATGAAAGGTTGGGCTTCGGAATCGTTTTCCGGGACGCCGGCTGGATGATCCTC
CAGCGCGGGGATCTCATGCTGGAGTTCTTCGCCCACCCCAACTTGTTTATTGCAGCTTATAATGGTTACA
AATAAAGCAATAGCATCACAAATTTCACAAATAAAGCATTTTTTTCACTGCATTCTAGTTGTGGTTTGTC
CAAACTCATCAATGTATCTTATCATGTCTGTATACCGTCGACCTCTAGCTAGAGCTTGGCGTAATCATGG
TCATAGCTGTTTCCTGTGTGAAATTGTTATCCGCTCACAATTCCACACAACATACGAGCCGGAAGCATAA
AGTGTAAAGCCTGGGGTGCCTAATGAGTGAGCTAACTCACATTAATTGCGTTGCGCTCACTGCCCGCTTT
CCAGTCGGGAAACCTGTCGTGCCAGCTGCATTAATGAATCGGCCAACGCGCGGGGAGAGGCGGTTTGCGT
ATTGGGCGCTCTTCCGCTTCCTCGCTCACTGACTCGCTGCGCTCGGTCGTTCGGCTGCGGCGAGCGGTAT
CAGCTCACTCAAAGGCGGTAATACGGTTATCCACAGAATCAGGGGATAACGCAGGAAAGAACATGTGAGC
AAAAGGCCAGCAAAAGGCCAGGAACCGTAAAAAGGCCGCGTTGCTGGCGTTTTTCCATAGGCTCCGCCCC
CCTGACGAGCATCACAAAAATCGACGCTCAAGTCAGAGGTGGCGAAACCCGACAGGACTATAAAGATACC
AGGCGTTTCCCCCTGGAAGCTCCCTCGTGCGCTCTCCTGTTCCGACCCTGCCGCTTACCGGATACCTGTC
CGCCTTTCTCCCTTCGGGAAGCGTGGCGCTTTCTCATAGCTCACGCTGTAGGTATCTCAGTTCGGTGTAG
GTCGTTCGCTCCAAGCTGGGCTGTGTGCACGAACCCCCCGTTCAGCCCGACCGCTGCGCCTTATCCGGTA
ACTATCGTCTTGAGTCCAACCCGGTAAGACACGACTTATCGCCACTGGCAGCAGCCACTGGTAACAGGAT
TAGCAGAGCGAGGTATGTAGGCGGTGCTACAGAGTTCTTGAAGTGGTGGCCTAACTACGGCTACACTAGA
AGAACAGTATTTGGTATCTGCGCTCTGCTGAAGCCAGTTACCTTCGGAAAAAGAGTTGGTAGCTCTTGAT
CCGGCAAACAAACCACCGCTGGTAGCGGTGGTTTTTTTGTTTGCAAGCAGCAGATTACGCGCAGAAAAAA
AGGATCTCAAGAAGATCCTTTGATCTTTTCTACGGGGTCTGACGCTCAGTGGAACGAAAACTCACGTTAA
GGGATTTTGGTCATGAGATTATCAAAAAGGATCTTCACCTAGATCCTTTTAAATTAAAAATGAAGTTTTA
AATCAATCTAAAGTATATATGAGTAAACTTGGTCTGACAGTTACCAATGCTTAATCAGTGAGGCACCTAT
CTCAGCGATCTGTCTATTTCGTTCATCCATAGTTGCCTGACTCCCCGTCGTGTAGATAACTACGATACGG
GAGGGCTTACCATCTGGCCCCAGTGCTGCAATGATACCGCGAGACCCACGCTCACCGGCTCCAGATTTAT
CAGCAATAAACCAGCCAGCCGGAAGGGCCGAGCGCAGAAGTGGTCCTGCAACTTTATCCGCCTCCATCCA
GTCTATTAATTGTTGCCGGGAAGCTAGAGTAAGTAGTTCGCCAGTTAATAGTTTGCGCAACGTTGTTGCC
ATTGCTACAGGCATCGTGGTGTCACGCTCGTCGTTTGGTATGGCTTCATTCAGCTCCGGTTCCCAACGAT
CAAGGCGAGTTACATGATCCCCCATGTTGTGCAAAAAAGCGGTTAGCTCCTTCGGTCCTCCGATCGTTGT
CAGAAGTAAGTTGGCCGCAGTGTTATCACTCATGGTTATGGCAGCACTGCATAATTCTCTTACTGTCATG
CCATCCGTAAGATGCTTTTCTGTGACTGGTGAGTACTCAACCAAGTCATTCTGAGAATAGTGTATGCGGC
GACCGAGTTGCTCTTGCCCGGCGTCAATACGGGATAATACCGCGCCACATAGCAGAACTTTAAAAGTGCT
CATCATTGGAAAACGTTCTTCGGGGCGAAAACTCTCAAGGATCTTACCGCTGTTGAGATCCAGTTCGATG
TAACCCACTCGTGCACCCAACTGATCTTCAGCATCTTTTACTTTCACCAGCGTTTCTGGGTGAGCAAAAA
CAGGAAGGCAAAATGCCGCAAAAAAGGGAATAAGGGCGACACGGAAATGTTGAATACTCATACTCTTCCT
TTTTCAATATTATTGAAGCATTTATCAGGGTTATTGTCTCATGAGCGGATACATATTTGAATGTATTTAG
AAAAATAAACAAATAGGGGTTCCGCGCACATTTCCCCGAAAAGTGCCACCTGACGTC
